>Addgene plasmid #90011 | pSF3-Flag-Cbir-Cdc25C S216A_Myc-Nbir-14-3-3e | depositor full sequence | sequence record 177767 | pSF3-Flag-Cbir-Cdc25C S216A_Myc-Nbir-14-3-3e sequence 10119 bps
CAAGCTAGCTTTGCTCTTAGGAGTTTCCTAATACATCCCAAACTCAAATATATAAAGCATTTGACTTGTT
CTATGCCCTAGGGGGCGGGGGGAAGCTAAGCCAGCTTTTTTTAACATTTAAAATGTTAATTCCATTTTAA
ATGCACAGATGTTTTTATTTCATAAGGGTTTCAATGTGCATGAATGCTGCAATATTCCTGTTACCAAAGC
TAGTATAAATAAAAATAGATAAACGTGGAAATTACTTAGAGTTTCTGTCATTAACGTTTCCTTCCTCAGT
TGACAACATAAATGCGCTGCTGAGCAAGCCAGTTTGCATCTGTCAGGATCAATTTCCCATTATGCCAGTC
ATATTAATTACTAGTCAATTAGTTGATTTTTATTTTTGACATATACATGTGAATGAAAGACCCCACCTGT
AGGTTTGGCAAGCTAGCTTAAGTAACGCCATTTTGCAAGGCATGGAAAAATACATAACTGAGAATAGAAA
AGTTCAGATCAAGGTCAGGAACAGATGGAACAGCTGAATATGGGCCAAACAGGATATCTGTGGTAAGCAG
TTCCTGCCCCGGCTCAGGGCCAAGAACAGATGGAACAGCTGAATATGGGCCAAACAGGATATCTGTGGTA
AGCAGTTCCTGCCCCGGCTCAGGGCCAAGAACAGATGGTCCCCAGATGCGGTCCAGCCCTCAGCAGTTTC
TAGAGAACCATCAGATGTTTCCAGGGTGCCCCAAGGACCTGAAATGACCCTGTGCCTTATTTGAACTAAC
CAATCAGTTCGCTTCTCGCTTCTGTTCGCGCGCTTATGCTCCCCGAGCTCAATAAAAGAGCCCACAACCC
CTCACTCGGGGCGCCAGTCCTCCGATTGACTGAGTCGCCCGGGTACCCGTGTATCCAATAAACCCTCTTG
CAGTTGCATCCGACTTGTGGTCTCGCTGTTCCTTGGGAGGGTCTCCTCTGAGTGATTGACTACCCGTCAG
CGGGGGTCTTTCATTTGGGGGCTCGTCCGGGATCGGGAGACCCCTGCCCAGGGACCACCGACCCACCACC
GGGAGGTAAGCTGGCCAGCAACTTATCTGTGTCTGTCCGATTGTCTAGTGTCTATGACTGATTTTATGCG
CCTGCGTCGGTACTAGTTAGCTAACTAGCTCTGTATCTGGCGGACCCGTGGTGGAACTGACGAGTTCGGA
ACACCCGGCCGCAACCCTGGGAGACGTCCCAGGGACTTCGGGGGCCGTTTTTGTGGCCCGACCTGAGTCC
TAAAATCCCGATCGTTTAGGACTCTTTGGTGCACCCCCCTTAGAGGAGGGATATGTGGTTCTGGTAGGAG
ACGAGAACCTAAAACAGTTCCCGCCTCCGTCTGAATTTTTGCTTTCGGTTTGGGACCGAAGCCGCGCCGC
GCGTCTTGTCTGCTGCAGCATCGTTCTGTGTTGTCTCTGTCTGACTGTGTTTCTGTATTTGTCTGAAAAT
ATGGGCCCGGGCTAGCCTGTTACCACTCCCTTAAGTTTGACCTTAGGTCACTGGAAAGATGTCGAGCGGA
TCGCTCACAACCAGTCGGTAGATGTCAAGAAGAGACGTTGGGTTACCTTCTGCTCTGCAGAATGGCCAAC
CTTTAACGTCGGATGGCCGCGAGACGGCACCTTTAACCGAGACCTCATCACCCAGGTTAAGATCAAGGTC
TTTTCACCTGGCCCGCATGGACACCCAGACCAGGTGGGGTACATCGTGACCTGGGAAGCCTTGGCTTTTG
ACCCCCCTCCCTGGGTCAAGCCCTTTGTACACCCTAAGCCTCCGCCTCCTCTTCCTCCATCCGCCCCGTC
TCTCCCCCTTGAACCTCCTCGTTCGACCCCGCCTCGATCCTCCCTTTATCCAGCCCTCACTCCTTCTCTA
GGCGCCCCCATATGGCCATATGAGATCCGAAGTTCCTATTCCGAAGTTCCTATTCTTCAAATAGTATAGG
AACTTCAGATCATAATCAGCCATACCACATTTGTAGAGGTTTTACTTGCTTTAAAAAACCTCCCACACCT
CCCCCTGAACCTGAAACATAAAATGAATGCAATTGTTGTTGTTAACTTGTTTATTGCAGCTTATAATGGT
TACAAATAAGGCAATAGCATCACAAATTTCACAAATAAGGCATTTTTTTCACTGCATTCTAGTTTTGGTT
TGTCCAAACTCATCAATGTATCTTATCATGTCTGGATCTCAAATCCCTCGGAAGCTGCGCCTGTCTTAGG
TTGGAGTGATACATTTTTATCACTTTTACCCGTCTTTGGATTAGGCAGTAGCTCTGACGGCCCTCCTGTC
TTAGGTTAGTGAAAAATGTCACTCTCTTACCCGTCATTGGCTGTCCAGCTTAGCTCGCAGGGGAGGTGGT
CTGGATCCCTAACGCGTCTGATTTTCGTCTTCCACGTCCTGCAGCGCTTCTTTATTCTGCTCTTCACCGT
CACCCTGCATGTCTGAAGTCCATAGTGTCAGATTATCACGTAACAACTGCATGATAAGTGTAGAGTCCTT
ATAGCTTTCTTCACTCAGCGTATCCAGTTCTGCAATTGCATCATCAAAAGCTGCTTTTGCCAACCTGCAG
GCACGGTCAGGGGAATTAAGAATTTCGTAGTAGAATACGGAAAAATTGAGAGCAAGACCTAAGCGAATAG
GATGCGTTGGTGGAAGTTCTGTCATTGCAATATCACTAGCAGCTTTATAAGCCACTAGGCTGTTCTCCGC
AGCCTCCTTCCTGTCGTTTCCTGTGGCAAATTCTGCCAGATACCTGTGGTAGTCCCCTTTCATTTTATAA
TAGAAAACCTTGGACTCGCCAGTGTTAGCTGCTGGAATGAGGTGTTTGTCCAGTACATCCAGAATGTCAC
AACAGATTAACTTTAGCTCAGTCTCAACCATTTGCCGATATTCCCGAATCATTTTTAGCTTGTCTTCTCC
TCCCTTGTTTTCTTCTTTCTGTTCAATGCTGCTGATTATTCTCCAGGAGGCTCTTCTAGCTCCAATCACA
TTCTTATATGCAACAGATAGGAGGTTTCTTTCTTCAACTGTCAGCTCCACATCCATCCCTGCTACTTTCT
TCATTGACCCCACCATTTCGTCGTATCGCTCAGCCTGCTCGGCCAGCTTCGCCTGGTACACCAGATCCTC
TCGATCATCCATATCGATGCCCCGGGAGGCGTAGGAGATCTGGCCGCCGCCGGAGGAGCCGCCGCCATGT
TTCTCCTGCTCGAACAGCTCCAGAGCGGCTCTCAGCTCTCTGATCAGCATGGCGGCCAGGGTGTTCCGGT
CCAGGTTGATGCCAGCCTCCTGCAGGGTGATCCAGCCCTGGTTCACCACGCTCTCCTCCACTCTTCTCAT
GGCCATGTTGATTCCGGCTCCGATCACGATCTGAGCGGCATCGCCTGTCTTGCCTGTCAGCTCCACCAGG
ATGCCAGCCAGCTTGCGGTCCTGGAGGTACAGGTCATTAGGCCACTTCACTCTCACCTTGTCGGCTCCCA
GCTTTCTCAGCACCTCGGCCATCACGATTCCGATCACCAGACTCAGTCCGATGGCAGCAGCAGGTCCCTG
CTCCAGTCTCCAGAACATGGACAGGTACAGGTTGGCTCCGAATGGGCTGAACCACTTCCGTCCTCTGCCT
CCTCTGCCAGCCTGCTGGTACTCGGCGATGCAGGCGTCGCCGGACTTCAGCTCTCCGATTCTGTCCAGCA
GGTACTGATTGGTGGAGTCGATCACAGGCAGCACGGCCACGCTTCCGCCATCCAGCTGTCCCAGGATCTG
CTTGGCGTTCAGCAGCTGGATAGGCTCAGGCAGGCTGTAGCCCTTGCCAGGCACGGTGAACACGTCCACT
CCCCAGTCTCTCAGTGTCTGGATGTGCTTGTTGATGGCGGCTCTGCTCATTCCCAGGGTCTCTCCCAGCT
GCTCGCCAGAGTGGAACTCGCCGTTGGCCAGCAGGGCGATCAGCTTCAGGGGCACGGTGTTGTCCTTGTC
GAGATCCTCTTCTGAGATGAGTTTTTGTTCCATCTCGACCGCGGAGGCTGGATCGGTCCCGGTGTCTTCT
ATGGAGGTCAAAACAGCGTGGATGGCGTCTCCAGGCGATCTGACGGTTCACTAAACGAGCTCTGCTTATA
TAGGCCTCCCACCGTACACGCCTACAAGCTTCTTTCACTTTTCTCTATCACTGATAGGGAGTGGTAAACT
CGACTTTCACTTTTCTCTATCACTGATAGGGAGTGGTAAACTCGACTTTCACTTTTCTCTATCACTGATA
GGGAGTGGTAAACTCGACTTTCACTTTTCTCTATCACTGATAGGGAGTGGTAAACTCGACTTTCACTTTT
CTCTATCACTGATAGGGAGTGGTAAACTCGACTTTCACTTTTCTCTATCACTGATAGGGAGTGGTAAACT
CGACTTTCACTTTTCTCTATCACTGATAGGGAGTGGTAAACTCGAGGGTAGGCGTGTACGGTGGGAGGCC
TATATAAGCAGAGCTCGTTTAGTGAACCGTCAGATCGCCTGGAGACGCCATCCACGCTGTTTTGACCTCC
ATAGAAGACACCGGGACCGATCCAGCCTCCGCGGAATTCGGCCGGCCTCAATTATGGACTACAAGGACGA
CGATGACAAGATTAACGGACTGGCTCCTTACCTGAGCAGATGGGAGAAGCTGGACAACTTCATCAACAGA
CCTGTGAAGCTGATCATCGGCGACAAGGAAATCTTCGGCATCTCCAGAGGAATCGACAAGCAGGGAGCTC
TGCTGCTGGAGCAGGACGGAATCATCAAGCCCTGGATGGGCGGAGAAATCTCCCTGAGAAGCGCAGAGAA
GCTCGAGGCGAACCAGATCTCCTACGCCTCCCGGGGCGGCGGCTCCTCCGGCGGCGGCGTTTGTTTCATG
TCCTCTACGGAACTCTTCTCATCCACAAGAGAGGAAGGAAGCTCTGGCTCAGGACCCAGTTTTAGGTCTA
ATCAAAGGAAAATGTTAAACCTGCTCCTGGAGAGAGACACTTCCTTTACCGTCTGTCCAGATGTCCCTAG
AACTCCAGTGGGCAAATTTCTTGGTGATTCTGCAAACCTAAGCATTTTGTCTGGAGGAACCCCAAAATGT
TGCCTCGATCTTTCGAATCTTAGCAGTGGGGAGATAACTGCCACTCAGCTTACCACTTCTGCAGACCTTG
ATGAAACTGGTCACCTGGATTCTTCAGGACTTCAGGAAGTGCATTTAGCTGGGATGAATCATGACCAGCA
CCTAATGAAATGTAGCCCAGCACAGCTTCTTTGTAGCACTCCGAATGGTTTGGACCGTGGCCATAGAAAG
AGAGATGCAATGTGTAGTTCATCTGCAAATAAAGAAAATGACAATGGAAACTTGGTGGACAGTGAAATGA
AATATTTGGGCAGTCCCATTACTACTGTTCCAAAATTGGATAAAAATCCAAACCTAGGAGAAGACCAGGC
AGAAGAGATTTCAGATGAATTAATGGAGTTTTCCCTGAAAGATCAAGAAGCAAAGGTGAGCAGAAGTGGC
CTATATCGCTCCCCGGCGATGCCAGAGAACTTGAACAGGCCAAGACTGAAGCAGGTGGAAAAATTCAAGG
ACAACACAATACCAGATAAAGTTAAAAAAAAGTATTTTTCTGGCCAAGGAAAGCTCAGGAAGGGCTTATG
TTTAAAGAAGACAGTCTCTCTGTGTGACATTACTATCACTCAGATGCTGGAGGAAGATTCTAACCAGGGG
CACCTGATTGGTGATTTTTCCAAGGTATGTGCGCTGCCAACCGTGTCAGGGAAACACCAAGATCTGAAGT
ATGTCAACCCAGAAACAGTGGCTGCCTTACTGTCGGGGAAGTTCCAGGGTCTGATTGAGAAGTTTTATGT
CATTGATTGTCGCTATCCATATGAGTATCTGGGAGGACACATCCAGGGAGCCTTAAACTTATATAGTCAG
GAAGAACTGTTTAACTTCTTTCTGAAGAAGCCCATCGTCCCTTTGGACACCCAGAAGAGAATAATCATCG
TGTTCCACTGTGAATTCTCCTCAGAGAGGGGCCCCCGAATGTGCCGCTGTCTGCGTGAAGAGGACAGGTC
TCTGAACCAGTATCCTGCATTGTACTACCCAGAGCTATATATCCTTAAAGGCGGCTACAGAGACTTCTTT
CCAGAATATATGGAACTGTGTGAACCACAGAGCTACTGCCCTATGCATCATCAGGACCACAAGACTGAGT
TGCTGAGGTGTCGAAGCCAGAGCAAAGTGCAGGAAGGGGAGCGGCAGCTGCGGGAGCAGATTGCCCTTCT
GGTGAAGGACATGAGCCCATTAATTAAATAGCGATTAATAACGAGGATCTGGCCGCGAAGTTCCTATTCC
GAAGTTCCTATTCTCTAGAAAGTATAGGAACTTCAGATCCGGATTAGTCCAATTTGTTAAAGACAGGATA
TCAGTGGTCCAGGCTCTAGTTTTGACTCAACAATATCACCAGCTGAAGCCTATAGAGTACGAGCCATAGA
TAAAATAAAAGATTTTATTTAGTCTCCAGAAAAAGGGGGGAATGAAAGACCCCACCTGTAGGTTTGGCAA
GCTAGCTCGACTTCTGTTCGCGCGCTTCTGCTCCCCGAGCTCGAGCCCACAACCCCTCACTCGGGGCGCC
AGTCCTCCGATTGACTGAGTCGCCCGGGTACCCGTGTATCCAATAAACCCTCTTGCAGTTGCATCCGACT
TGTGGTCTCGCTGTTCCTTGGGAGGGTCTCCTCTGAGTGATTGACTACCCGTCAGCGGGGGTCTTTCACA
CATGCAGCATGTATCAAAATTAATTTGGTTTTTTTTCTTAAGTATTTACATTAAATGGCCATAGTACTTA
AAGTTACATTGGCTTCCTTGAAATAAACATGGAGTATTCAGAATGTGTCATAAATATTTCTAATTTTAAG
ATAGTATCTCCATTGGCTTTCTACTTTTTCTTTTATTTTTTTTTGTCCTCTGTCTTCCATTTGTTGTTGT
TGTTGTTTGTTTGTTTGTTTGTTGGTTGGTTGGTTAATTTTTTTTTAAAGATCCTACACTATAGTTCAAG
CTAGACTATTAGCTACTCTGTAACCCAGGGTGACCTTGAAGTCATGGGTAGCCTGCTGTTTTAGCCTTCC
CACATCTAAGATTACAGGTATGAGCTATCATTTTTGGTATATTGATTGATTGATTGATTGATGTGTGTGT
GTGTGATTGTGTTTGTGTGTGTGACTGTGAAAATGTGTGTATGGGTGTGTGTGAATGTGTGTATGTATGT
GTGTGTGTGAGTGTGTGTGTGTGTGTGTGCATGTGTGTGTGTGTGACTGTGTCTATGTGTATGACTGTGT
GTGTGTGTGTGTGTGTGTGTGTGTGTGTGTGTGTGTGTGTGTTGTGAAAAAATATTCTATGGTAGTGAGA
GCCAACGCTCCGGCTCAGGTGTCAGGTTGGTTTTTGAGACAGAGTCTTTCACTTAGCTTGGAATTAATTC
ACTGGCCGTCGTTTTACAACGTCGTGACTGGGAAAACCCTGGCGTTACCCAACTTAATCGCCTTGCAGCA
CATCCCCCTTTCGCCAGCTGGCGTAATAGCGAAGAGGCCCGCACCGATCGCCCTTCCCAACAGTTGCGCA
GCCTGAATGGCGAATGGCGCCTGATGCGGTATTTTCTCCTTACGCATCTGTGCGGTATTTCACACCGCAT
ATGGTGCACTCTCAGTACAATCTGCTCTGATGCCGCATAGTTAAGCCAGCCCCGACACCCGCCAACACCC
GCTGACGCGCCCTGACGGGCTTGTCTGCTCCCGGCATCCGCTTACAGACAAGCTGTGACCGTCTCCGGGA
GCTGCATGTGTCAGAGGTTTTCACCGTCATCACCGAAACGCGCGATGACGAAAGGGCCTCGTGATACGCC
TATTTTTATAGGTTAATGTCATGATAATAATGGTTTCTTAGACGTCAGGTGGCACTTTTCGGGGAAATGT
GCGCGGAACCCCTATTTGTTTATTTTTCTAAATACATTCAAATATGTATCCGCTCATGAGACAATAACCC
TGATAAATGCTTCAATAATATTGAAAAAGGAAGAGTATGAGTATTCAACATTTCCGTGTCGCCCTTATTC
CCTTTTTTGCGGCATTTTGCCTTCCTGTTTTTGCTCACCCAGAAACGCTGGTGAAAGTAAAAGATGCTGA
AGATCAGTTGGGTGCACGAGTGGGTTACATCGAACTGGATCTCAACAGCGGTAAGATCCTTGAGAGTTTT
CGCCCCGAAGAACGTTTTCCAATGATGAGCACTTTTAAAGTTCTGCTATGTGGCGCGGTATTATCCCGTA
TTGACGCCGGGCAAGAGCAACTCGGTCGCCGCATACACTATTCTCAGAATGACTTGGTTGAGTACTCACC
AGTCACAGAAAAGCATCTTACGGATGGCATGACAGTAAGAGAATTATGCAGTGCTGCCATAACCATGAGT
GATAACACTGCGGCCAACTTACTTCTGACAACGATCGGAGGACCGAAGGAGCTAACCGCTTTTTTGCACA
ACATGGGGGATCATGTAACTCGCCTTGATCGTTGGGAACCGGAGCTGAATGAAGCCATACCAAACGACGA
GCGTGACACCACGATGCCTGTAGCAATGGCAACAACGTTGCGCAAACTATTAACTGGCGAACTACTTACT
CTAGCTTCCCGGCAACAATTAATAGACTGGATGGAGGCGGATAAAGTTGCAGGACCACTTCTGCGCTCGG
CCCTTCCGGCTGGCTGGTTTATTGCTGATAAATCTGGAGCCGGTGAGCGTGGGTCTCGCGGTATCATTGC
AGCACTGGGGCCAGATGGTAAGCCCTCCCGTATCGTAGTTATCTACACGACGGGGAGTCAGGCAACTATG
GATGAACGAAATAGACAGATCGCTGAGATAGGTGCCTCACTGATTAAGCATTGGTAACTGTCAGACCAAG
TTTACTCATATATACTTTAGATTGATTTAAAACTTCATTTTTAATTTAAAAGGATCTAGGTGAAGATCCT
TTTTGATAATCTCATGACCAAAATCCCTTAACGTGAGTTTTCGTTCCACTGAGCGTCAGACCCCGTAGAA
AAGATCAAAGGATCTTCTTGAGATCCTTTTTTTCTGCGCGTAATCTGCTGCTTGCAAACAAAAAAACCAC
CGCTACCAGCGGTGGTTTGTTTGCCGGATCAAGAGCTACCAACTCTTTTTCCGAAGGTAACTGGCTTCAG
CAGAGCGCAGATACCAAATACTGTCCTTCTAGTGTAGCCGTAGTTAGGCCACCACTTCAAGAACTCTGTA
GCACCGCCTACATACCTCGCTCTGCTAATCCTGTTACCAGTGGCTGCTGCCAGTGGCGATAAGTCGTGTC
TTACCGGGTTGGACTCAAGACGATAGTTACCGGATAAGGCGCAGCGGTCGGGCTGAACGGGGGGTTCGTG
CACACAGCCCAGCTTGGAGCGAACGACCTACACCGAACTGAGATACCTACAGCGTGAGCATTGAGAAAGC
GCCACGCTTCCCGAAGGGAGAAAGGCGGACAGGTATCCGGTAAGCGGCAGGGTCGGAACAGGAGAGCGCA
CGAGGGAGCTTCCAGGGGGAAACGCCTGGTATCTTTATAGTCCTGTCGGGTTTCGCCACCTCTGACTTGA
GCGTCGATTTTTGTGATGCTCGTCAGGGGGGCGGAGCCTATGGAAAAACGCCAGCAACGCGGCCTTTTTA
CGGTTCCTGGCCTTTTGCTGGCCTTTTGCTCACATGTTCTTTCCTGCGTTATCCCCTGATTCTGTGGATA
ACCGTATTACCGCCTTTGAGTGAGCTGATACCGCTCGCCGCAGCCGAACGACCGAGCGCAGCGAGTCAGT
GAGCGAGGAAGCGGAAGAGCGCCCAATACGCAAACCGCCTCTCCCCGCGCGTTGGCCGATTCATTAATGC
AGCTGGCACGACAGGTTTCCCGACTGGAAAGCGGGCAGTGAGCGCAACGCAATTAATGTGAGTTAGCTCA
CTCATTAGGCACCCCAGGCTTTACACTTTATGCTTCCGGCTCGTATGTTGTGTGGAATTGTGAGCGGATA
ACAATTTCACACAGGAAACAGCTATGACCATGATTACGC
Features (pLannotate 1.2.2; 28 found; start..end, strand, type, name):
    402..995     +  LTR            LTR: long terminal repeat from Moloney murine leukemia virus
   1058..1257    +  misc_feature   MMLV Ψ: packaging signal of Moloney murine leukemia virus (MMLV)
   1309..1397    +  misc_feature   MESV Ψ (fragment): packaging signal of murine embryonic stem cell virus
   1487..1896    +  CDS            gag (truncated) (fragment): truncated Moloney murine leukemia virus (MMLV) gag gene lacking the start codon
   1968..2051    +  CDS            large T antigen (fragment): large T antigen from SV40 (simian virus 40)
   2074..2208    +  polyA_signal   SV40 poly(A) signal: SV40 polyadenylation signal
   2398..3162    -  CDS            YWHAE: 1433E_CHICK - Experimental evidence at protein level: Swiss-Prot protein existence level 1. Adapter protein implicated in the regulation of a large spectrum of both general and specialized signaling pathways. Binds to a large number of partners, usually by recognition of a phosphoserine or phosphothreonine motif. Binding generally results in the modulation of the activity of the binding partner. From Gallus gallus (Chicken).
   3223..3987    -  CDS            BirA(R118G) (fragment): promiscuous R118G mutant of the E. coli biotin protein ligase (Cronan, 2005) also known as BirA* or BioID
   4118..4155    -  promoter       minimal CMV promoter: human cytomegalovirus (CMV) immediate early promoter
   4172..4442    -  protein_bind   tetracycline response element: contains seven copies of the tetracycline operator tetO tetracycline repressor TetR
   4457..4495    +  promoter       minimal CMV promoter: human cytomegalovirus (CMV) immediate early promoter
   4610..4630    +  CDS            FLAG (fragment): FLAG® epitope tag, followed by an enterokinase cleavage site
   4637..4831    +  CDS            BirA(R118G) (fragment): promiscuous R118G mutant of the E. coli biotin protein ligase (Cronan, 2005) also known as BirA* or BioID
   4904..6319    +  CDS            CDC25C: MPIP3_HUMAN - Experimental evidence at protein level: Swiss-Prot protein existence level 1. Functions as a dosage-dependent inducer in mitotic control. Tyrosine protein phosphatase required for progression of the cell cycle. When phosphorylated, highly effective in activating G2 cells into prophase. Directly dephosphorylates CDK1 and activates its kinase activity. From Homo sapiens (Human).
   6357..6404    +  protein_bind   FRT: FLP-mediated recombination occurs in the 8-bp core sequence TCTAGAAA (Turan and Bode, 2011). FLP recombinase from the Saccharomyces cerevisiae 2μ plasmid
   6412..6509    +  CDS            env (fragment): murine leukemia virus gPr80 envelope polyprotein precursor; env; proteolytically cleaved into gp70SU and p15TM subunits
   6551..6587    +  LTR            3' LTR (ΔU3) (fragment): self-inactivating 3' long terminal repeat (LTR) from Moloney murine leukemia virus
   6591..6788    +  LTR            3' LTR (ΔU3) (fragment): self-inactivating 3' long terminal repeat (LTR) from Moloney murine leukemia virus
   7487..7644    +  CDS            lacZα (fragment): LacZα fragment of β-galactosidase; lacZ fragment
   7650..7749    -  misc_feature   bom (fragment): basis of mobility region from pBR322
   7851..7885    -  CDS            rop (fragment): Rop protein, which maintains plasmids at low copy number; rop
   7982..8086    +  promoter       AmpR promoter: bla
   8087..8947    +  CDS            AmpR: β-lactamase; bla; confers resistance to ampicillin, carbenicillin, and related antibiotics
   9118..9706    +  rep_origin     ori: high-copy-number ColE1/pMB1/pBR322/pUC origin of replication
   9889..9981    +  CDS            lacI (fragment): lac repressor; lacI; The lac repressor binds to the lac operator to inhibit transcription in E. coli. This inhibition can be relieved by adding lactose or isopropyl-β-D-thiogalactopyranoside (IPTG).
   9994..10015   +  protein_bind   CAP binding site: CAP binding activates transcription in the presence of cAMP. E. coli catabolite activator protein
  10030..10060   +  promoter       lac promoter: promoter for the E. coli lac operon
  10068..10084   +  protein_bind   lac operator: The lac repressor binds to the lac operator to inhibit transcription in E. coli. This inhibition can be relieved by adding lactose or isopropyl-β-D-thiogalactopyranoside (IPTG). lac repressor encoded by lacI
