>Addgene plasmid #90011 | pSF3-Flag-Cbir-Cdc25C S216A_Myc-Nbir-14-3-3e | addgene full sequence | sequence record 201243 | Addgene NGS Result
CAAGCTAGCTTTGCTCTTAGGAGTTTCCTAATACATCCCAAACTCAAATATATAAAGCATTTGACTTGTT
CTATGCCCTAGGGGGCGGGGGGAAGCTAAGCCAGCTTTTTTTAACATTTAAAATGTTAATTCCATTTTAA
ATGCACAGATGTTTTTATTTCATAAGGGTTTCAATGTGCATGAATGCTGCAATATTCCTGTTACCAAAGC
TAGTATAAATAAAAATAGATAAACGTGGAAATTACTTAGAGTTTCTGTCATTAACGTTTCCTTCCTCAGT
TGACAACATAAATGCGCTGCTGAGAAGCCAGTTTGCATCTGTCAGGATCAATTTCCCATTATGCCAGTCA
TATTAATTACTAGTCAATTAGTTGATTTTTATTTTTGACATATACATGTGAAAGACCCCACCTGTAGGTT
TGGCAAGCTAGCTTAAGTAACGCCATTTTGCAAGGCATGGAAAAATACATAACTGAGAATAGAAAAGTTC
AGATCAAGGTCAGGAACAGATGGAACAGCTGAATATGGGCCAAACAGGATATCTGTGGTAAGCAGTTCCT
GCCCCGGCTCAGGGCCAAGAACAGATGGAACAGCTGAATATGGGCCAAACAGGATATCTGTGGTAAGCAG
TTCCTGCCCCGGCTCAGGGCCAAGAACAGATGGTCCCCAGATGCGGTCCAGCCCTCAGCAGTTTCTAGAG
AACCATCAGATGTTTCCAGGGTGCCCCAAGGACCTGAAATGACCCTGTGCCTTATTTGAACTAACCAATC
AGTTCGCTTCTCGCTTCTGTTCGCGCGCTTCTGCTCCCCGAGCTCAATAAAAGAGCCCACAACCCCTCAC
TCGGCGCGCCAGTCCTCCGATTGACTGAGTCGCCCGGGTACCCGTGTATCCAATAAACCCTCTTGCAGTT
GCATCCGACTTGTGGTCTCGCTGTTCCTTGGGAGGGTCTCCTCTGAGTGATTGACTACCCGTCAGCGGGG
GTCTTTCATTTGGGGGCTCGTCCGGGATCGGGAGACCCCTGCCCAGGGACCACCGACCCACCACCGGGAG
GTAAGCTGGCCAGCAACTTATCTGTGTCTGTCCGATTGTCTAGTGTCTATGACTGATTTTATGCGCCTGC
GTCGGTACTAGTTAGCTAACTAGCTCTGTATCTGGCGGACCCGTGGTGGAACTGACGAGTTCGGAACACC
CGGCCGCAACCCTGGGAGACGTCCCAGGGACTTCGGGGGCCGTTTTTGTGGCCCGACCTGAGTCCTAAAA
TCCCGATCGTTTAGGACTCTTTGGTGCACCCCCCTTAGAGGAGGGATATGTGGTTCTGGTAGGAGACGAG
AACCTAAAACAGTTCCCGCCTCCGTCTGAATTTTTGCTTTCGGTTTGGGACCGAAGCCGCGCCGCGCGTC
TTGTCTGCTGCAGCATCGTTCTGTGTTGTCTCTGTCTGACTGTGTTTCTGTATTTGTCTGAAAATATGGG
CCCGGGCTAGCCTGTTACCACTCCCTTAAGTTTGACCTTAGGTCACTGGAAAGATGTCGAGCGGATCGCT
CACAACCAGTCGGTAGATGTCAAGAAGAGACGTTGGGTTACCTTCTGCTCTGCAGAATGGCCAACCTTTA
ACGTCGGATGGCCGCGAGACGGCACCTTTAACCGAGACCTCATCACCCAGGTTAAGATCAAGGTCTTTTC
ACCTGGCCCGCATGGACACCCAGACCAGGTCCCCTACATCGTGACCTGGGAAGCCTTGGCTTTTGACCCC
CCTCCCTGGGTCAAGCCCTTTGTACACCCTAAGCCTCCGCCTCCTCTTCCTCCATCCGCCCCGTCTCTCC
CCCTTGAACCTCCTCGTTCGACCCCGCCTCGATCCTCCCTTTATCCAGCCCTCACTCCTTCTCTAGGCGC
CCCCATATGGCCATATGAGATCCGAAGTTCCTATTCCGAAGTTCCTATTCTTCAAATAGTATAGGAACTT
CAGATCATAATCAGCCATACCACATTTGTAGAGGTTTTACTTGCTTTAAAAAACCTCCCACACCTCCCCC
TGAACCTGAAACATAAAATGAATGCAATTGTTGTTGTTAACTTGTTTATTGCAGCTTATAATGGTTACAA
ATAAGGCAATAGCATCACAAATTTCACAAATAAGGCATTTTTTTCACTGCATTCTAGTTTTGGTTTGTCC
AAACTCATCAATGTATCTTATCATGTCTGGATCTCAAATCCCTCGGAAGCTGCGCCTGTCTTAGGTTGGA
GTGATACATTTTTATCACTTTTACCCGTCTTTGGATTAGGCAGTAGCTCTGACGGCCCTCCTGTCTTAGG
TTAGTGAAAAATGTCACTCTCTTACCCGTCATTGGCTGTCCAGCTTAGCTCGCAGGGGAGGTGGTCTGGA
TCCCTAACGCGTCTGATTTTCGTCTTCCACGTCCTGCAGCGCTTCTTTATTCTGCTCTTCACCGTCACCC
TGCATGTCTGAAGTCCATAGTGTCAGATTATCACGTAACAACTGCATGATAAGTGTAGAGTCCTTATAGC
TTTCTTCACTCAGCGTATCCAGTTCTGCAATTGCATCATCAAAAGCTGCTTTTGCCAACCTGCAGGCACG
GTCAGGGGAATTAAGAATTTCGTAGTAGAATACGGAAAAATTGAGAGCAAGACCTAAGCGAATAGGATGC
GTTGGTGGAAGTTCTGTCATTGCAATATCACTAGCAGCTTTATAAGCCACTAGGCTGTTCTCCGCAGCCT
CCTTCCTGTCGTTTCCTGTGGCAAATTCTGCCAGATACCTGTGGTAGTCCCCTTTCATTTTATAATAGAA
AACCTTGGACTCGCCAGTGTTAGCTGCTGGAATGAGGTGTTTGTCCAGTACATCCAGAATGTCACAACAG
ATTAACTTTAGCTCAGTCTCAACCATTTGCCGATATTCCCGAATCATTTTTAGCTTGTCTTCTCCTCCCT
TGTTTTCTTCTTTCTGTTCAATGCTGCTGATTATTCTCCAGGAGGCTCTTCTAGCTCCAATCACATTCTT
ATATGCAACAGATAGGAGGTTTCTTTCTTCAACTGTCAGCTCCACATCCATCCCTGCTACTTTCTTCATT
GACCCCACCATTTCGTCGTATCGCTCAGCCTGCTCGGCCAGCTTCGCCTGGTACACCAGATCCTCTCGAT
CATCCATATCGATGCCCCGGGAGGCGTAGGAGATCTGGCCGCCGCCGGAGGAGCCGCCGCCATGTTTCTC
CTGCTCGAACAGCTCCAGAGCGGCTCTCAGCTCTCTGATCAGCATGGCGGCCAGGGTGTTCCGGTCCAGG
TTGATGCCAGCCTCCTGCAGGGTGATCCAGCCCTGGTTCACCACGCTCTCCTCCACTCTTCTCATGGCCA
TGTTGATTCCGGCTCCGATCACGATCTGAGCGGCATCGCCTGTCTTGCCTGTCAGCTCCACCAGGATGCC
AGCCAGCTTGCGGTCCTGGAGGTACAGGTCATTAGGCCACTTCACTCTCACCTTGTCGGCTCCCAGCTTT
CTCAGCACCTCGGCCATCACGATTCCGATCACCAGACTCAGTCCGATGGCAGCAGCAGGTCCCTGCTCCA
GTCTCCAGAACATGGACAGGTACAGGTTGGCTCCGAATGGGCTGAACCACTTCCGTCCTCTGCCTCCTCT
GCCAGCCTGCTGGTACTCGGCGATGCAGGCGTCGCCGGACTTCAGCTCTCCGATTCTGTCCAGCAGGTAC
TGATTGGTGGAGTCGATCACAGGCAGCACGGCCACGCTTCCGCCATCCAGCTGTCCCAGGATCTGCTTGG
CGTTCAGCAGCTGGATAGGCTCAGGCAGGCTGTAGCCCTTGCCAGGCACGGTGAACACGTCCACTCCCCA
GTCTCTCAGTGTCTGGATGTGCTTGTTGATGGCGGCTCTGCTCATTCCCAGGGTCTCTCCCAGCTGCTCG
CCAGAGTGGAACTCGCCGTTGGCCAGCAGGGCGATCAGCTTCAGGGGCACGGTGTTGTCCTTGTCGAGAT
CCTCTTCTGAGATGAGTTTTTGTTCCATCTCGACCGCGGAGGCTGGATCGGTCCCGGTGTCTTCTATGGA
GGTCAAAACAGCGTGGATGGCGTCTCCAGGCGATCTGACGGTTCACTAAACGAGCTCTGCTTATATAGGC
CTCCCACCGTACACGCCTACAAGCTTCTTTCACTTTTCTCTATCACTGATAGGGAGTGGTAAACTCGACT
TTCACTTTTCTCTATCACTGATAGGGAGTGGTAAACTCGACTTTCACTTTTCTCTATCACTGATAGGGAG
TGGTAAACTCGACTTTCACTTTTCTCTATCACTGATAGGGAGTGGTAAACTCGACTTTCACTTTTCTCTA
TCACTGATAGGGAGTGGTAAACTCGACTTTCACTTTTCTCTATCACTGATAGGGAGTGGTAAACTCGACT
TTCACTTTTCTCTATCACTGATAGGGAGTGGTAAACTCGAGGGTAGGCGTGTACGGTGGGAGGCCTATAT
AAGCAGAGCTCGTTTAGTGAACCGTCAGATCGCCTGGAGACGCCATCCACGCTGTTTTGACCTCCATAGA
AGACACCGGGACCGATCCAGCCTCCGCGGAATTCGGCCGGCCTCAATTATGGACTACAAGGACGACGATG
ACAAGATTAACGGACTGGCTCCTTACCTGAGCAGATGGGAGAAGCTGGACAACTTCATCAACAGACCTGT
GAAGCTGATCATCGGCGACAAGGAAATCTTCGGCATCTCCAGAGGAATCGACAAGCAGGGAGCTCTGCTG
CTGGAGCAGGACGGAATCATCAAGCCCTGGATGGGCGGAGAAATCTCCCTGAGAAGCGCAGAGAAGCTCG
AGGCGAACCAGATCTCCTACGCCTCCCGGGGCGGCGGCTCCTCCGGCGGCGGCGTTTGTTTCATGTCCTC
TACGGAACTCTTCTCATCCACAAGAGAGGAAGGAAGCTCTGGCTCAGGACCCAGTTTTAGGTCTAATCAA
AGGAAAATGTTAAACCTGCTCCTGGAGAGAGACACTTCCTTTACCGTCTGTCCAGATGTCCCTAGAACTC
CAGTGGGCAAATTTCTTGGTGATTCTGCAAACCTAAGCATTTTGTCTGGAGGAACCCCAAAATGTTGCCT
CGATCTTTCGAATCTTAGCAGTGGGGAGATAACTGCCACTCAGCTTACCACTTCTGCAGACCTTGATGAA
ACTGGTCACCTGGATTCTTCAGGACTTCAGGAAGTGCATTTAGCTGGGATGAATCATGACCAGCACCTAA
TGAAATGTAGCCCAGCACAGCTTCTTTGTAGCACTCCGAATGGTTTGGACCGTGGCCATAGAAAGAGAGA
TGCAATGTGTAGTTCATCTGCAAATAAAGAAAATGACAATGGAAACTTGGTGGACAGTGAAATGAAATAT
TTGGGCAGTCCCATTACTACTGTTCCAAAATTGGATAAAAATCCAAACCTAGGAGAAGACCAGGCAGAAG
AGATTTCAGATGAATTAATGGAGTTTTCCCTGAAAGATCAAGAAGCAAAGGTGAGCAGAAGTGGCCTATA
TCGCTCCCCGGCGATGCCAGAGAACTTGAACAGGCCAAGACTGAAGCAGGTGGAAAAATTCAAGGACAAC
ACAATACCAGATAAAGTTAAAAAAAAGTATTTTTCTGGCCAAGGAAAGCTCAGGAAGGGCTTATGTTTAA
AGAAGACAGTCTCTCTGTGTGACATTACTATCACTCAGATGCTGGAGGAAGATTCTAACCAGGGGCACCT
GATTGGTGATTTTTCCAAGGTATGTGCGCTGCCAACCGTGTCAGGGAAACACCAAGATCTGAAGTATGTC
AACCCAGAAACAGTGGCTGCCTTACTGTCGGGGAAGTTCCAGGGTCTGATTGAGAAGTTTTATGTCATTG
ATTGTCGCTATCCATATGAGTATCTGGGAGGACACATCCAGGGAGCCTTAAACTTATATAGTCAGGAAGA
ACTGTTTAACTTCTTTCTGAAGAAGCCCATCGTCCCTTTGGACACCCAGAAGAGAATAATCATCGTGTTC
CACTGTGAATTCTCCTCAGAGAGGGGCCCCCGAATGTGCCGCTGTCTGCGTGAAGAGGACAGGTCTCTGA
ACCAGTATCCTGCATTGTACTACCCAGAGCTATATATCCTTAAAGGCGGCTACAGAGACTTCTTTCCAGA
ATATATGGAACTGTGTGAACCACAGAGCTACTGCCCTATGCATCATCAGGACCACAAGACTGAGTTGCTG
AGGTGTCGAAGCCAGAGCAAAGTGCAGGAAGGGGAGCGGCAGCTGCGGGAGCAGATTGCCCTTCTGGTGA
AGGACATGAGCCCATTAATTAAATAGCGATTAATAACGAGGATCTGGCCGCGAAGTTCCTATTCCGAAGT
TCCTATTCTCTAGAAAGTATAGGAACTTCAGATCCGGATTAGTCCAATTTGTTAAAGACAGGATATCAGT
GGTCCAGGCTCTAGTTTTGACTCAACAATATCACCAGCTGAAGCCTATAGAGTACGAGCCATAGATAAAA
TAAAAGATTTTATTTAGTCTCCAGAAAAAGGGGGGAATGAAAGACCCCACCTGTAGGTTTGGCAAGCTAG
CTCGACTTCTGTTCGCGCGCTTCTGCTCCCCGAGCTCGAGCCCACAACCCCTCACTCGGGGCGCCAGTCC
TCCGATTGACTGAGTCGCCCGGGTACCCGTGTATCCAATAAACCCTCTTGCAGTTGCATCCGACTTGTGG
TCTCGCTGTTCCTTGGGAGGGTCTCCTCTGAGTGATTGACTACCCGTCAGCGGGGGTCTTTCACATGCAG
CATGTATCAAAATTAATTTGGTTTTTTTTCTTAAGTATTTACATTAAATGGCCATAGTACTTAAAGTTAC
ATTGGCTTCCTTGAAATAAACATGGAGTATTCAGAATGTGTCATAAATATTTCTAATTTTAAGATAGTAT
CTCCATTGGCTTTCTACTTTTTCTTTTATTTTTTTTTGTCCTCTGTCTTCCATTTGTTGTTGTTGTTGTT
TGTTTGTTTGTTTGTTGGTTGGTTGGTTAATTTTTTTTTAAAGATCCTACACTATAGTTCAAGCTAGACT
ATTAGCTACTCTGTAACCCAGGGTGACCTTGAAGTCATGGGTAGCCTGCTGTTTTAGCCTTCCCACATCT
AAGATTACAGGTATGAGCTATCATTTTTGGTATATTGATTGATTGATTGATTGATGTGTGTGTGTGTGAT
TGTGTTTGTGTGTGTGATTGTGTATATGTGTGTATGGTTGTGTGTGATTGTGTGTATGTATGTTTGTGTG
TGATTGTGTGTGTGTGATTGTGCATGTGTGTGTGTGTGATTGTGTTTATGTGTATGATTGTGTGTGTGTG
TGTGTGTGTGTGTGTGTGTGTGTGTGTGTGTGTGTTGTGTATATATATTTATGGTAGTGAGAGGCAACGC
TCCGGCTCAGGTGTCAGGTTGGTTTTTGAGACAGAGTCTTTCACTTAGCTTGGAATTAATTCACTGGCCG
TCGTTTTACAACGTCGTGACTGGGAAAACCCTGGCGTTACCCAACTTAATCGCCTTGCAGCACATCCCCC
TTTCGCCAGCTGGCGTAATAGCGAAGAGGCCCGCACCGATCGCCCTTCCCAACAGTTGCGCAGCCTGAAT
GGCGAATGGCGCCTGATGCGGTATTTTCTCCTTACGCATCTGTGCGGTATTTCACACCGCATATGGTGCA
CTCTCAGTACAATCTGCTCTGATGCCGCATAGTTAAGCCAGCCCCGACACCCGCCAACACCCGCTGACGC
GCCCTGACGGGCTTGTCTGCTCCCGGCATCCGCTTACAGACAAGCTGTGACCGTCTCCGGGAGCTGCATG
TGTCAGAGGTTTTCACCGTCATCACCGAAACGCGCGAGACGAAAGGGCCTCGTGATACGCCTATTTTTAT
AGGTTAATGTCATGATAATAATGGTTTCTTAGACGTCAGGTGGCACTTTTCGGGGAAATGTGCGCGGAAC
CCCTATTTGTTTATTTTTCTAAATACATTCAAATATGTATCCGCTCATGAGACAATAACCCTGATAAATG
CTTCAATAATATTGAAAAAGGAAGAGTATGAGTATTCAACATTTCCGTGTCGCCCTTATTCCCTTTTTTG
CGGCATTTTGCCTTCCTGTTTTTGCTCACCCAGAAACGCTGGTGAAAGTAAAAGATGCTGAAGATCAGTT
GGGTGCACGAGTGGGTTACATCGAACTGGATCTCAACAGCGGTAAGATCCTTGAGAGTTTTCGCCCCGAA
GAACGTTTTCCAATGATGAGCACTTTTAAAGTTCTGCTATGTGGCGCGGTATTATCCCGTATTGACGCCG
GGCAAGAGCAACTCGGTCGCCGCATACACTATTCTCAGAATGACTTGGTTGAGTACTCACCAGTCACAGA
AAAGCATCTTACGGATGGCATGACAGTAAGAGAATTATGCAGTGCTGCCATAACCATGAGTGATAACACT
GCGGCCAACTTACTTCTGACAACGATCGGAGGACCGAAGGAGCTAACCGCTTTTTTGCACAACATGGGGG
ATCATGTAACTCGCCTTGATCGTTGGGAACCGGAGCTGAATGAAGCCATACCAAACGACGAGCGTGACAC
CACGATGCCTGTAGCAATGGCAACAACGTTGCGCAAACTATTAACTGGCGAACTACTTACTCTAGCTTCC
CGGCAACAATTAATAGACTGGATGGAGGCGGATAAAGTTGCAGGACCACTTCTGCGCTCGGCCCTTCCGG
CTGGCTGGTTTATTGCTGATAAATCTGGAGCCGGTGAGCGTGGGTCTCGCGGTATCATTGCAGCACTGGG
GCCAGATGGTAAGCCCTCCCGTATCGTAGTTATCTACACGACGGGGAGTCAGGCAACTATGGATGAACGA
AATAGACAGATCGCTGAGATAGGTGCCTCACTGATTAAGCATTGGTAACTGTCAGACCAAGTTTACTCAT
ATATACTTTAGATTGATTTAAAACTTCATTTTTAATTTAAAAGGATCTAGGTGAAGATCCTTTTTGATAA
TCTCATGACCAAAATCCCTTAACGTGAGTTTTCGTTCCACTGAGCGTCAGACCCCGTAGAAAAGATCAAA
GGATCTTCTTGAGATCCTTTTTTTCTGCGCGTAATCTGCTGCTTGCAAACAAAAAAACCACCGCTACCAG
CGGTGGTTTGTTTGCCGGATCAAGAGCTACCAACTCTTTTTCCGAAGGTAACTGGCTTCAGCAGAGCGCA
GATACCAAATACTGTTCTTCTAGTGTAGCCGTAGTTAGGCCACCACTTCAAGAACTCTGTAGCACCGCCT
ACATACCTCGCTCTGCTAATCCTGTTACCAGTGGCTGCTGCCAGTGGCGATAAGTCGTGTCTTACCGGGT
TGGACTCAAGACGATAGTTACCGGATAAGGCGCAGCGGTCGGGCTGAACGGGGGGTTCGTGCACACAGCC
CAGCTTGGAGCGAACGACCTACACCGAACTGAGATACCTACAGCGTGAGCTATGAGAAAGCGCCACGCTT
CCCGAAGGGAGAAAGGCGGACAGGTATCCGGTAAGCGGCAGGGTCGGAACAGGAGAGCGCACGAGGGAGC
TTCCAGGGGGAAACGCCTGGTATCTTTATAGTCCTGTCGGGTTTCGCCACCTCTGACTTGAGCGTCGATT
TTTGTGATGCTCGTCAGGGGGGCGGAGCCTATGGAAAAACGCCAGCAACGCGGCCTTTTTACGGTTCCTG
GCCTTTTGCTGGCCTTTTGCTCACATGTTCTTTCCTGCGTTATCCCCTGATTCTGTGGATAACCGTATTA
CCGCCTTTGAGTGAGCTGATACCGCTCGCCGCAGCCGAACGACCGAGCGCAGCGAGTCAGTGAGCGAGGA
AGCGGAAGAGCGCCCAATACGCAAACCGCCTCTCCCCGCGCGTTGGCCGATTCATTAATGCAGCTGGCAC
GACAGGTTTCCCGACTGGAAAGCGGGCAGTGAGCGCAACGCAATTAATGTGAGTTAGCTCACTCATTAGG
CACCCCAGGCTTTACACTTTATGCTTCCGGCTCGTATGTTGTGTGGAATTGTGAGCGGATAACAATTTCA
CACAGGAAACAGCTATGACCATGATTACGC
Features (pLannotate 1.2.2; 28 found; start..end, strand, type, name):
    399..990     +  LTR            LTR: long terminal repeat from Moloney murine leukemia virus
   1053..1252    +  misc_feature   MMLV Ψ: packaging signal of Moloney murine leukemia virus (MMLV)
   1304..1392    +  misc_feature   MESV Ψ (fragment): packaging signal of murine embryonic stem cell virus
   1482..1891    +  CDS            gag (truncated) (fragment): truncated Moloney murine leukemia virus (MMLV) gag gene lacking the start codon
   1963..2046    +  CDS            large T antigen (fragment): large T antigen from SV40 (simian virus 40)
   2069..2203    +  polyA_signal   SV40 poly(A) signal: SV40 polyadenylation signal
   2393..3157    -  CDS            YWHAE: 1433E_CHICK - Experimental evidence at protein level: Swiss-Prot protein existence level 1. Adapter protein implicated in the regulation of a large spectrum of both general and specialized signaling pathways. Binds to a large number of partners, usually by recognition of a phosphoserine or phosphothreonine motif. Binding generally results in the modulation of the activity of the binding partner. From Gallus gallus (Chicken).
   3218..3982    -  CDS            BirA(R118G) (fragment): promiscuous R118G mutant of the E. coli biotin protein ligase (Cronan, 2005) also known as BirA* or BioID
   4113..4150    -  promoter       minimal CMV promoter: human cytomegalovirus (CMV) immediate early promoter
   4167..4437    -  protein_bind   tetracycline response element: contains seven copies of the tetracycline operator tetO tetracycline repressor TetR
   4452..4490    +  promoter       minimal CMV promoter: human cytomegalovirus (CMV) immediate early promoter
   4605..4625    +  CDS            FLAG (fragment): FLAG® epitope tag, followed by an enterokinase cleavage site
   4632..4826    +  CDS            BirA(R118G) (fragment): promiscuous R118G mutant of the E. coli biotin protein ligase (Cronan, 2005) also known as BirA* or BioID
   4899..6314    +  CDS            CDC25C: MPIP3_HUMAN - Experimental evidence at protein level: Swiss-Prot protein existence level 1. Functions as a dosage-dependent inducer in mitotic control. Tyrosine protein phosphatase required for progression of the cell cycle. When phosphorylated, highly effective in activating G2 cells into prophase. Directly dephosphorylates CDK1 and activates its kinase activity. From Homo sapiens (Human).
   6352..6399    +  protein_bind   FRT: FLP-mediated recombination occurs in the 8-bp core sequence TCTAGAAA (Turan and Bode, 2011). FLP recombinase from the Saccharomyces cerevisiae 2μ plasmid
   6407..6504    +  CDS            env (fragment): murine leukemia virus gPr80 envelope polyprotein precursor; env; proteolytically cleaved into gp70SU and p15TM subunits
   6546..6582    +  LTR            3' LTR (ΔU3) (fragment): self-inactivating 3' long terminal repeat (LTR) from Moloney murine leukemia virus
   6586..6783    +  LTR            3' LTR (ΔU3) (fragment): self-inactivating 3' long terminal repeat (LTR) from Moloney murine leukemia virus
   7479..7636    +  CDS            lacZα (fragment): LacZα fragment of β-galactosidase; lacZ fragment
   7642..7741    -  misc_feature   bom (fragment): basis of mobility region from pBR322
   7843..7878    -  CDS            rop (fragment): Rop protein, which maintains plasmids at low copy number; rop
   7973..8077    +  promoter       AmpR promoter: bla
   8078..8938    +  CDS            AmpR: β-lactamase; bla; confers resistance to ampicillin, carbenicillin, and related antibiotics
   9109..9697    +  rep_origin     ori: high-copy-number ColE1/pMB1/pBR322/pUC origin of replication
   9880..9972    +  CDS            lacI (fragment): lac repressor; lacI; The lac repressor binds to the lac operator to inhibit transcription in E. coli. This inhibition can be relieved by adding lactose or isopropyl-β-D-thiogalactopyranoside (IPTG).
   9985..10006   +  protein_bind   CAP binding site: CAP binding activates transcription in the presence of cAMP. E. coli catabolite activator protein
  10021..10051   +  promoter       lac promoter: promoter for the E. coli lac operon
  10059..10075   +  protein_bind   lac operator: The lac repressor binds to the lac operator to inhibit transcription in E. coli. This inhibition can be relieved by adding lactose or isopropyl-β-D-thiogalactopyranoside (IPTG). lac repressor encoded by lacI
