[The description below was written by a language model from this plasmid's Addgene catalogue record and pLannotate feature annotations shown in this document.]
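Description:
pSF3-Flag-Cbir-Cdc25C S216A_Myc-Nbir-14-3-3e is a roughly 10.1 kb mammalian expression plasmid for Split-BioID, built on the pSF3 backbone and catalogued as a retroviral, Flp/FRT-type vector. It is propagated in E. coli through a high-copy ColE1/pUC-type origin with ampicillin resistance. The payload sits within a Moloney murine leukemia virus framework comprising a 5' LTR, packaging signal, truncated gag and a self-inactivating ΔU3 3' LTR. An annotated FRT site just downstream of the payload fits the use of Flp-mediated cassette exchange to make stable cell lines. The catalogue lists hygromycin selection and ganciclovir negative selection for that purpose, but neither feature table annotates a corresponding marker gene, so these markers may lie in the target cell line's tagged locus rather than on the plasmid. The record does not say.

The two inserts are arranged head to head. The catalogue gives the promoter as CMV, while the annotations show a seven-copy tetracycline response element flanked by two divergent minimal CMV promoters, that is, a bidirectional tetracycline-responsive promoter. One direction drives FLAG-tagged CBirA* (residues 257–321 of the promiscuous R118G biotin ligase) fused to human Cdc25C carrying the Ser216-to-Ala mutation. The other drives NBirA* (residues 2–256) fused to human 14-3-3ε (YWHAE) and ends at an SV40 polyadenylation signal. Its Myc tag is listed in the catalogue but not annotated.

In Split-BioID, the two inactive ligase halves regain biotinylating activity only when their fusion partners associate, which labels proteins near that specific complex for proteomic analysis. Because 14-3-3 proteins generally recognise phosphoserine motifs, the S216A variant presumably serves as a binding-deficient control, though the record does not state this. The depositor and sequencing-derived records differ by only nine nucleotides and carry identical annotations.
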