Addgene plasmid #90011: pSF3-Flag-Cbir-Cdc25C S216A_Myc-Nbir-14-3-3e
Purpose: Split-BioID plasmid: Expresses N-terminally tagged CBir[257-321]-Cdc25C S216A and N-terminally tagged NBir[2-256]-14-3-3e
Depositing lab: Julien Béthune. Depositing organization: Universitaet Heidelberg. Publication: Split-BioID a conditional proteomics approach to monitor the composition of spatiotemporally defined protein complexes. Schopp IM, Amaya Ramirez CC, Debeljak J, Kreibich E, Skribbe M, Wild K, Bethune J. Nat Commun. 2017 Jun 6;8:15690. doi: 10.1038/ncomms15690. PubMed 28585547.
Backbone
  Vector backbone: pSF3
  Total vector size (bp): 10119
  Vector type: Mammalian Expression, Retroviral ; Flp/FRT
  Selectable markers: Hygromycin ; Ganciclovir (negative selection when making stable cell lines)
Growth in bacteria
  Bacterial resistance: Ampicillin, 100 μg/mL
  Growth temperature: 37°C
  Growth strain: NEB Stable
  Copy number: High Copy
Gene/Insert 1
  Gene/Insert name: CBirA*-Cdc25C S216A
  Species: H. sapiens (human)
  Insert size (bp): 1728
  Mutation: Ser 216 to Ala
  Promoter: CMV
  Tag / fusion protein: FLAG (N terminal on insert)
  Cloning method: Unknown
  Sequencing primers: 5′ tatactttctagagaataggaac
Gene/Insert 2
  Gene/Insert name: NBirA*-14-3-3e
  Species: H. sapiens (human)
  Insert size (bp): 1635
  Promoter: CMV
  Tag / fusion protein: Myc (N terminal on insert)
  Cloning method: Unknown
  Sequencing primers: 5′ GTGGTTTGTCCAAACTCATC
Resource information
  A portion of this plasmid was derived from a plasmid made by: Addgene plasmids: pQTEV-YWHAE (#31562) a kind gift from Konrad Buessow and GFP cdc25c (#10969) a kind gift from Toren Finkel and pCDNA3.1-MycBioID (#35700) kind gift from Kyle Roux
Terms and licenses: Academic/Nonprofit Terms; Industry Terms: Not Available to Industry
How to cite: pSF3-Flag-Cbir-Cdc25C S216A_Myc-Nbir-14-3-3e was a gift from Julien Béthune (Addgene plasmid # 90011 ; http://n2t.net/addgene:90011 ; RRID:Addgene_90011)
